>Addgene plasmid #210316 | NSP4-FR-2Strep | addgene full sequence | sequence record 418191 | Addgene NGS Result
GACGGATCGGGAGATCTCCCGATCCCCTATGGTGCACTCTCAGTACAATCTGCTCTGATGCCGCATAGTT
AAGCCAGTATCTGCTCCCTGCTTGTGTGTTGGAGGTCGCTGAGTAGTGCGCGAGCAAAATTTAAGCTACA
ACAAGGCAAGGCTTGACCGACAATTGCATGAAGAATCTGCTTAGGGTTAGGCGTTTTGCGCTGCTTCGCG
ATGTACGGGCCAGATATACGCGTTGACATTGATTATTGACTAGTTATTAATAGTAATCAATTACGGGGTC
ATTAGTTCATAGCCCATATATGGAGTTCCGCGTTACATAACTTACGGTAAATGGCCCGCCTGGCTGACCG
CCCAACGACCCCCGCCCATTGACGTCAATAATGACGTATGTTCCCATAGTAACGCCAATAGGGACTTTCC
ATTGACGTCAATGGGTGGAGTATTTACGGTAAACTGCCCACTTGGCAGTACATCAAGTGTATCATATGCC
AAGTACGCCCCCTATTGACGTCAATGACGGTAAATGGCCCGCCTGGCATTATGCCCAGTACATGACCTTA
TGGGACTTTCCTACTTGGCAGTACATCTACGTATTAGTCATCGCTATTACCATGGTGATGCGGTTTTGGC
AGTACATCAATGGGCGTGGATAGCGGTTTGACTCACGGGGATTTCCAAGTCTCCACCCCATTGACGTCAA
TGGGAGTTTGTTTTGGCACCAAAATCAACGGGACTTTCCAAAATGTCGTAACAACTCCGCCCCATTGACG
CAAATGGGCGGTAGGCGTGTACGGTGGGAGGTCTATATAAGCAGAGCTCTCTGGCTAACTAGAGAACCCA
CTGCTTACTGGCTTATCGAAATTAATACGACTCACTATAGGGAGACCCAAGCTTGGTACCGAGCTCGGAT
CCATGCCAACTTTGTACAAAAAAGTTGGCATGAAGATCGTGAACAACTGGCTGAAGCAGCTGATCAAGGT
GACCCTGGTGTTCCTGTTCGTGGCCGCTATCTTCTACCTGATCACCCCTGTGCACGTGATGAGCAAGCAC
ACCGACTTCAGCTCCGAGATCATCGGCTACAAGGCCATCGACGGCGGAGTGACCAGAGACATCGCTTCCA
CCGACACCTGCTTCGCCAACAAGCACGCTGACTTCGACACCTGGTTCTCCCAGAGAGGTGGCTCTTACAC
CAACGACAAGGCCTGCCCACTGATCGCCGCTGTGATCACCCGTGAAGTGGGATTCGTGGTGCCTGGCCTG
CCAGGAACCATCCTGAGAACCACCAACGGTGACTTCCTGCACTTCCTGCCACGCGTGTTCAGCGCCGTGG
GCAACATCTGCTACACCCCTTCTAAGCTGATCGAGTACACCGACTTCGCCACCTCTGCTTGCGTGCTGGC
CGCTGAATGCACCATCTTCAAGGACGCCAGCGGAAAGCCAGTGCCCTACTGCTACGACACCAACGTGCTG
GAGGGTAGCGTGGCTTACGAATCCCTGCGCCCAGACACCAGATACGTGCTGATGGACGGCTCCATCATCC
AGTTCCCCAACACCTACCTGGAGGGAAGCGTGCGCGTGGTGACCACCTTCGACTCCGAATACTGCAGACA
CGGAACCTGCGAGCGTTCCGAAGCCGGAGTGTGCGTGTCTACCAGCGGTCGCTGGGTGCTGAACAACGAC
TACTACAGGTCTCTGCCTGGCGTGTTCTGCGGAGTGGATGCTGTGAACCTGCTGACCAACATGTTCACCC
CACTGATCCAGCCCATCGGTGCTCTGGACATCTCCGCCTCTATCGTGGCTGGAGGTATCGTGGCCATCGT
GGTGACCTGCCTGGCTTACTACTTCATGAGGTTCCGCAGGGCCTTCGGTGAATACAGCCACGTGGTGGCT
TTCAACACCCTGCTGTTCCTGATGTCCTTCACCGTGCTGTGCCTGACCCCCGTGTACTCTTTCCTGCCAG
GCGTGTACAGCGTGATCTACCTGTACCTGACCTTCTACCTGACCAACGACGTGTCTTTCCTGGCCCACAT
CCAGTGGATGGTCATGTTCACCCCTCTGGTGCCTTTCTGGATCACCATCGCTTACATCATCTGCATCTCT
ACCAAGCACTTCTACTGGTTCTTCAGCAACTACCTGAAGAGACGTGTGGTGTTCAACGGCGTGAGCTTCT
CCACCTTCGAGGAAGCCGCTCTGTGCACCTTCCTGCTGAACAAGGAGATGTACCTGAAGCTGCGCAGCGA
CGTGCTGCTGCCTCTGACCCAGTACAACAGGTACCTGGCCCTGTACAACAAGTACAAGTACTTCTCCGGC
GCTATGGACACCACCTCTTACCGTGAAGCCGCTTGCTGCCACCTGGCCAAGGCTCTGAACGACTTCTCTA
ACAGCGGATCCGACGTGCTGTACCAGCCCCCTCAGACCTCTATCACCAGCGCCGTGCTGCAGGAATTCGC
CGCCACCATGGCGGCCGCCAGCTGGAGCCACCCTCAGTTCGAGAAGGGAGGAGGAAGCGGCGGAGGCAGC
GGAGGAGGAAGCTGGAGCCACCCGCAGTTCGAGAAATGACTCGAGCATGCATCTAGAGGCTGGAGCCACC
CGCAGTTCGAGAAATGACTCGAGCATGCATCTAGAGGGCCCTATTCTATAGTGTCACCTAAATGCTAGAG
CTCGCTGATCAGCCTCGACTGTGCCTTCTAGTTGCCAGCCATCTGTTGTTTGCCCCTCCCCCGTGCCTTC
CTTGACCCTGGAAGGTGCCACTCCCACTGTCCTTTCCTAATAAAATGAGGAAATTGCATCGCATTGTCTG
AGTAGGTGTCATTCTATTCTGGGGGGTGGGGTGGGGCAGGACAGCAAGGGGGAGGATTGGGAAGACAATA
GCAGGCATGCTGGGGATGCGGTGGGCTCTATGGCTTCTGAGGCGGAAAGAACCAGCTGGGGCTCTAGGGG
GTATCCCC
[124 nt withheld, positions 2949-3072]
C
[91 nt withheld, positions 3074-3164]
A
[49 nt withheld, positions 3166-3214]
CCTTTGACGTTGGAGTCCACGTTCTTT
[37 nt withheld, positions 3242-3278]
ACCCTATCTCGGTCTATTCTTTTGATTTATAAGGGATTTTGCCGATTTCGGCCTATTGGTTAAAAAATGA
GCTGATTTAACAAAAATTTAACGCGAATTAATTCTGTGGAATGTGTGTCAGTTAGGGTGTGGAAAGTCCC
CAGGCTCCCCAGCAGGCAGAAGTATGCAAAGCATGCATCTCAATTAGTCAGCAACCAGGTGTGGAAAGTC
CCCAGGCTCCCCAGCAGGCAGAAGTATGCAAAGCATGCATCTCAATTAGTCAGCAACCATAGTCCCGCCC
CTAACTCCGCCCATCCCGCCCCTAACTCCGCCCAGTTCCGCCCATTCTCCGCCCCATGGCTGACTAATTT
TTTTTATTTATGCAGAGGCCGAGGCCGCCTCTGCCTCTGAGCTATTCCAGAAGTAGTGAGGAGGCTTTTT
TGGAGGCCTAGGCTTTTGCAAAAAGCTCCCGGGAGCTTGTATATCCATTTTCGGATCTGATCAAGAGACA
GGATGAGGATCGTTTCGCATGATTGAACAAGATGGATTGCACGCAGGTTCTCCGGCCGCTTGGGTGGAGA
GGCTATTCGGCTATGACTGGGCACAACAGACAATCGGCTGCTCTGATGCCGCCGTGTTCCGGCTGTCAGC
GCAGGGGCGCCCGGTTCTTTTTGTCAAGACCGACCTGTCCGGTGCCCTGAATGAACTGCAGGACGAGGCA
GCGCGGCTATCGTGGCTGGCCACGACGGGCGTTCCTTGCGCAGCTGTGCTCGACGTTGTCACTGAAGCGG
GAAGGGACTGGCTGCTATTGGGCGAAGTGCCGGGGCAGGATCTCCTGTCATCTCACCTTGCTCCTGCCGA
GAAAGTATCCATCATGGCTGATGCAATGCGGCGGCTGCATACGCTTGATCCGGCTACCTGCCCATTCGAC
CACCAAGCGAAACATCGCATCGAGCGAGCACGTACTCGGATGGAAGCCGGTCTTGTCGATCAGGATGATC
TGGACGAAGAGCATCAGGGGCTCGCGCCAGCCGAACTGTTCGCCAGGCTCAAGGCGCGCATGCCCGACGG
CGAGGATCTCGTCGTGACCCATGGCGATGCCTGCTTGCCGAATATCATGGTGGAAAATGGCCGCTTTTCT
GGATTCATCGACTGTGGCCGGCTGGGTGTGGCGGACCGCTATCAGGACATAGCGTTGGCTACCCGTGATA
TTGCTGAAGAGCTTGGCGGCGAATGGGCTGACCGCTTCCTCGTGCTTTACGGTATCGCCGCTCCCGATTC
GCAGCGCATCGCCTTCTATCGCCTTCTTGACGAGTTCTTCTGAGCGGGACTCTGGGGTTCGAAATGACCG
ACCAAGCGACGCCCAACCTGCCATCACGAGATTTCGATTCCACCGCCGCCTTCTATGAAAGGTTGGGCTT
CGGAATCGTTTTCCGGGACGCCGGCTGGATGATCCTCCAGCGCGGGGATCTCATGCTGGAGTTCTTCGCC
CACCCCAACTTGTTTATTGCAGCTTATAATGGTTACAAATAAAGCAATAGCATCACAAATTTCACAAATA
AAGCATTTTTTTCACTGCATTCTAGTTGTGGTTTGTCCAAACTCATCAATGTATCTTATCATGTCTGTAT
ACCGTCGACCTCTAGCTAGAGCTTGGCGTAATCATGGTCATAGCTGTTTCCTGTGTGAAATTGTTATCCG
CTCACAATTCCACACAACATACGAGCCGGAAGCATAAAGTGTAAAGCCTGGGGTGCCTAATGAGTGAGCT
AACTCACATTAATTGCGTTGCGCTCACTGCCCGCTTTCCAGTCGGGAAACCTGTCGTGCCAGCTGCATTA
ATGAATCGGCCAACGCGCGGGGAGAGGCGGTTTGCGTATTGGGCGCTCTTCCGCTTCCTCGCTCACTGAC
TCGCTGCGCTCGGTCGTTCGGCTGCGGCGAGCGGTATCAGCTCACTCAAAGGCGGTAATACGGTTATCCA
CAGAATCAGGGGATAACGCAGGAAAGAACATGTGAGCAAAAGGCCAGCAAAAGGCCAGGAACCGTAAAAA
GGCCGCGTTGCTGGCGTTTTTCCATAGGCTCCGCCCCCCTGACGAGCATCACAAAAATCGACGCTCAAGT
CAGAGGTGGCGAAACCCGACAGGACTATAAAGATACCAGGCGTTTCCCCCTGGAAGCTCCCTCGTGCGCT
CTCCTGTTCCGACCCTGCCGCTTACCGGATACCTGTCCGCCTTTCTCCCTTCGGGAAGCGTGGCGCTTTC
TCATAGCTCACGCTGTAGGTATCTCAGTTCGGTGTAGGTCGTTCGCTCCAAGCTGGGCTGTGTGCACGAA
CCCCCCGTTCAGCCCGACCGCTGCGCCTTATCCGGTAACTATCGTCTTGAGTCCAACCCGGTAAGACACG
ACTTATCGCCACTGGCAGCAGCCACTGGTAACAGGATTAGCAGAGCGAGGTATGTAGGCGGTGCTACAGA
GTTCTTGAAGTGGTGGCCTAACTACGGCTACACTAGAAGAACAGTATTTGGTATCTGCGCTCTGCTGAAG
CCAGTTACCTTCGGAAAAAGAGTTGGTAGCTCTTGATCCGGCAAACAAACCACCGCTGGTAGCGGTGGTT
TTTTTGTTTGCAAGCAGCAGATTACGCGCAGAAAAAAAGGATCTCAAGAAGATCCTTTGATCTTTTCTAC
GGGGTCTGACGCTCAGTGGAACGAAAACTCACGTTAAGGGATTTTGGTCATGAGATTATCAAAAAGGATC
TTCACCTAGATCCTTTTAAATTAAAAATGAAGTTTTAAATCAATCTAAAGTATATATGAGTAAACTTGGT
CTGACAGTTACCAATGCTTAATCAGTGAGGCACCTATCTCAGCGATCTGTCTATTTCGTTCATCCATAGT
TGCCTGACTCCCCGTCGTGTAGATAACTACGATACGGGAGGGCTTACCATCTGGCCCCAGTGCTGCAATG
ATACCGCGAGACCCACGCTCACCGGCTCCAGATTTATCAGCAATAAACCAGCCAGCCGGAAGGGCCGAGC
GCAGAAGTGGTCCTGCAACTTTATCCGCCTCCATCCAGTCTATTAATTGTTGCCGGGAAGCTAGAGTAAG
TAGTTCGCCAGTTAATAGTTTGCGCAACGTTGTTGCCATTGCTACAGGCATCGTGGTGTCACGCTCGTCG
TTTGGTATGGCTTCATTCAGCTCCGGTTCCCAACGATCAAGGCGAGTTACATGATCCCCCATGTTGTGCA
AAAAAGCGGTTAGCTCCTTCGGTCCTCCGATCGTTGTCAGAAGTAAGTTGGCCGCAGTGTTATCACTCAT
GGTTATGGCAGCACTGCATAATTCTCTTACTGTCATGCCATCCGTAAGATGCTTTTCTGTGACTGGTGAG
TACTCAACCAAGTCATTCTGAGAATAGTGTATGCGGCGACCGAGTTGCTCTTGCCCGGCGTCAATACGGG
ATAATACCGCGCCACATAGCAGAACTTTAAAAGTGCTCATCATTGGAAAACGTTCTTCGGGGCGAAAACT
CTCAAGGATCTTACCGCTGTTGAGATCCAGTTCGATGTAACCCACTCGTGCACCCAACTGATCTTCAGCA
TCTTTTACTTTCACCAGCGTTTCTGGGTGAGCAAAAACAGGAAGGCAAAATGCCGCAAAAAAGGGAATAA
GGGCGACACGGAAATGTTGAATACTCATACTCTTCCTTTTTCAATATTATTGAAGCATTTATCAGGGTTA
TTGTCTCATGAGCGGATACATATTTGAATGTATTTAGAAAAATAAACAAATAGGGGTTCCGCGCACATTT
CCCCGAAAAGTGCCACCTGACGTC
Features (pLannotate 1.2.2; 24 found; start..end, strand, type, name):
     28..80      -  misc_feature   bom (fragment): basis of mobility region from pBR322
    235..614     +  enhancer       CMV enhancer: human cytomegalovirus immediate early enhancer
    615..818     +  promoter       CMV promoter: human cytomegalovirus (CMV) immediate early promoter
    814..847     +  LTR            5' LTR (truncated) (fragment): truncated 5' long terminal repeat (LTR) from HIV-1
    863..881     +  promoter       T7 promoter: promoter for bacteriophage T7 RNA polymerase
    913..934     +  protein_bind   attL1 (fragment): mutant version of attL; recombination site for the Gateway® LR reaction LR Clonase™
    937..2472    +  CDS            R1A_SARS2 (fragment): Experimental evidence at protein level: Swiss-Prot protein existence level 1. [Non-structural protein 10]: Plays a pivotal role in viral transcription by stimulating both nsp14 3'-5' exoribonuclease and nsp16 2'-O-methyltransferase activities. Therefore plays an essential role in viral mRNAs cap methylation. From Severe acute respiratory syndrome coronavirus 2 (2019-nCoV) (SARS-CoV-2).
   2533..2552    +  CDS            Strep-Tag II (fragment): peptide that binds Strep-Tactin®, an engineered form of streptavidin
   2581..2600    +  CDS            Strep-Tag II (fragment): peptide that binds Strep-Tactin®, an engineered form of streptavidin
   2635..2653    -  promoter       SP6 promoter: promoter for bacteriophage SP6 RNA polymerase
   2679..2903    +  polyA_signal   bGH poly(A) signal: bovine growth hormone polyadenylation signal
   2907..2928    +  promoter       SV40 promoter (fragment): SV40 enhancer and early promoter
   2949..3377    +  rep_origin     f1 ori (sequence partly withheld): f1 bacteriophage origin of replication; arrow indicates direction of (+) strand synthesis
   3391..3720    +  promoter       SV40 promoter: SV40 enhancer and early promoter
   3787..4578    +  CDS            neo: KKA2_KLEPN - Also known as kan, nptII. Experimental evidence at protein level: Swiss-Prot protein existence level 1. Resistance to kanamycin, neomycin, paromomycin, ribostamycin, butirosin and gentamicin B. From Klebsiella pneumoniae.
   4602..4760    +  CDS            ble (fragment): BLE_KLEPN - Experimental evidence at protein level: Swiss-Prot protein existence level 1. Binding protein with a strong affinity to the bleomycin family of antibiotics. Binds to CL990; an antimitotic-antibiotic compound. From Klebsiella pneumoniae.
   4755..4876    +  polyA_signal   SV40 poly(A) signal: SV40 polyadenylation signal
   4949..4965    -  protein_bind   lac operator: The lac repressor binds to the lac operator to inhibit transcription in E. coli. This inhibition can be relieved by adding lactose or isopropyl-β-D-thiogalactopyranoside (IPTG). lac repressor encoded by lacI
   4973..5003    -  promoter       lac promoter: promoter for the E. coli lac operon
   5018..5039    -  protein_bind   CAP binding site: CAP binding activates transcription in the presence of cAMP. E. coli catabolite activator protein
   5052..5144    -  CDS            lacI (fragment): lac repressor; lacI; The lac repressor binds to the lac operator to inhibit transcription in E. coli. This inhibition can be relieved by adding lactose or isopropyl-β-D-thiogalactopyranoside (IPTG).
   5327..5915    -  rep_origin     ori: high-copy-number ColE1/pMB1/pBR322/pUC origin of replication
   6086..6946    -  CDS            AmpR: β-lactamase; bla; confers resistance to ampicillin, carbenicillin, and related antibiotics
   6947..7051    -  promoter       AmpR promoter: bla
