[The description below was written by a language model from this plasmid's Addgene catalogue record and pLannotate feature annotations shown in this document.]
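Description:
NSP4-FR-2Strep is a mammalian expression plasmid built on a pcDNA3.1 backbone that drives production of SARS-CoV-2 non-structural protein 4 (NSP4), a cleavage product of the ORF1ab polyprotein, based on the Wuhan-Hu-1 isolate. The roughly 1.5 kb coding sequence is codon optimized, so it differs from the viral genome by many synonymous changes. It was inserted by ligation-independent cloning, and part of the plasmid derives from an earlier Gateway-type clone, which explains the residual attL1 fragment just upstream of the open reading frame. The automated annotation matches the insert to the SARS-CoV-2 replicase polyprotein 1a; the nsp10 function text attached to that hit is generic to the polyprotein entry and does not describe this insert.

Expression is controlled by the human cytomegalovirus immediate early enhancer and promoter, and transcripts are terminated by the bovine growth hormone polyadenylation signal. A T7 promoter lies upstream of the insert and an SP6 promoter downstream in the reverse orientation. At the C terminus NSP4 is fused to two copies of Strep-tag II, which bind Strep-Tactin and allow affinity purification or detection of the protein and its binding partners. This suits the interaction studies of viral replication proteins with host factors described in the associated publication.

An SV40 early promoter drives a neomycin phosphotransferase gene with an SV40 polyadenylation signal, which can provide G418 selection in mammalian cells. In bacteria the plasmid is maintained at high copy from a ColE1/pUC-type origin with ampicillin resistance, and an f1 origin is also present. The sequenced record is 7,082 nt, slightly larger than the catalogued total of about 6.9 kb.
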