Addgene plasmid #210316: NSP4-FR-2Strep
Purpose: Expresses SARS-CoV-2 NSP4 in mammalian cells
Depositing lab: Michele Pagano. Depositing organization: NYU Grossman School of Medicine. Publication: The REEP5/TRAM1 complex binds SARS-CoV-2 NSP3 and promotes virus replication. Li J, Gui Q, Liang FX, Sall J, Zhang Q, Duan Y, Dhabaria A, Askenazi M, Ueberheide B, Stapleford KA, Pagano M. J Virol. 2023 Sep 28:e0050723. doi: 10.1128/jvi.00507-23. PubMed 37768083.
Backbone
  Vector backbone: PcDNA3.1
  Backbone size w/o insert (bp): 5400
  Total vector size (bp): 6900
  Vector type: Mammalian Expression
Growth in bacteria
  Bacterial resistance: Ampicillin, 100 μg/mL
  Growth temperature: 37°C
  Growth strain: DH5alpha
  Copy number: High Copy
Gene/Insert
  Gene/Insert name: SARS-CoV-2 NSP4 (alt name: ORF1ab (a.k.a. GU280_gp01))
  Species: H. sapiens (human); SARS-CoV-2 isolate Wuhan-Hu-1
  Insert size (bp): 1506
  Mutation: Many synonymous changes due to codon optimization
  Entrez Gene: ORF1ab (a.k.a. GU280_gp01)
  Tag / fusion protein: 2Strep (C terminal on insert)
  Cloning method: Ligation Independent Cloning
  Sequencing primers: 5′ CMV-F; 3′ BGHR
Resource information
  A portion of this plasmid was derived from a plasmid made by: Fritz Roth, Addgene plasmid #154403
Terms and licenses: Academic/Nonprofit Terms; Industry Terms: Not Available to Industry
How to cite: NSP4-FR-2Strep was a gift from Michele Pagano (Addgene plasmid # 210316 ; http://n2t.net/addgene:210316 ; RRID:Addgene_210316)
